Addgene plasmid #72458: pJK585
Purpose: Produces Acetobacter aceti 1023 N5-carboxyaminoimidazole ribonucleotide mutase, Trp34>Phe/Ser57>Cys/Trp165>Phe mutant (AaPurE1fwf-S57C)
Depositing lab: T. J. Kappock. Depositing organization: Purdue University.
Backbone
  Vector backbone: pET23a
  Backbone size w/o insert (bp): 3666
  Total vector size (bp): 4176
  Vector type: Bacterial Expression
Growth in bacteria
  Bacterial resistance: Ampicillin, 100 μg/mL
  Growth temperature: 37°C
  Growth strain: DH5alpha
  Copy number: High Copy
Gene/Insert
  Gene/Insert name: N5-carboxyaminoimidazole ribonucleotide mutase (alt names: purE; AZ09_02690)
  Species: Acetobacter aceti 1023
  Mutation: Mutation changes tryptophan-34 to phenylalanine, serine-57 to cysteine, tryptophan-165 to phenylalanine, additional N-terminal methionine
  GenBank ID: AAZ04483.1 KDE21029.1
  Promoter: T7
  Cloning method: Restriction Enzyme; 5′ cloning site NdeI (not destroyed); 3′ cloning site EcoRI (not destroyed)
  Sequencing primers: 5′ T7 promoter; 3′ T7 terminator
Terms and licenses: Academic/Nonprofit Terms; Industry Terms: Not Available to Industry
How to cite: pJK585 was a gift from T. J. Kappock (Addgene plasmid # 72458 ; http://n2t.net/addgene:72458 ; RRID:Addgene_72458)
