[The description below was written by a language model from this plasmid's Addgene catalogue record and pLannotate feature annotations shown in this document.]
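Description:
pJK585 is a bacterial expression plasmid built on the pET23a backbone (4,176 bp in total) that produces a triple-mutant form of N5-carboxyaminoimidazole ribonucleotide mutase (PurE) from Acetobacter aceti 1023. It carries a ColE1/pMB1-type origin and is recorded as high copy, although the annotation also detects the pBR322-derived bom site and a rop coding sequence. An f1 phage origin is also present. Selection is by ampicillin through the bla (β-lactamase) gene and its own promoter.

The purE coding sequence was inserted between the NdeI and EcoRI sites, both retained. This places it downstream of the T7 promoter and the strong ribosome binding site from T7 gene 10, with the T7 terminator at the far end. Expression therefore depends on a host that supplies T7 RNA polymerase. The encoded protein, designated AaPurE1fwf-S57C, carries Trp34>Phe, Ser57>Cys and Trp165>Phe substitutions and an additional N-terminal methionine. The automated annotation labels the insert as a fragment matching E. coli PurE, which reflects homology to the reference database entry rather than the recorded source species. PurE catalyses the conversion of N5-CAIR to CAIR in purine biosynthesis.

A His-tag sequence from the vector lies downstream of the insert, along with a short fragment annotated as a T7 gene 10B-derived solubility tag. The record does not list any tag on the protein, so whether the His tag is translated is not stated. The record gives the purpose only as production of this mutant enzyme and does not explain the rationale for the substitutions.
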