Features (pLannotate 1.2.2; 13 found; start..end, strand, type, name):
     12..467     +  rep_origin     f1 ori (sequence partly withheld): f1 bacteriophage origin of replication; arrow indicates direction of (+) strand synthesis
    494..598     +  promoter       AmpR promoter: bla
    599..1459    +  CDS            AmpR: β-lactamase; bla; confers resistance to ampicillin, carbenicillin, and related antibiotics
   1630..2218    +  rep_origin     ori: high-copy-number ColE1/pMB1/pBR322/pUC origin of replication
   2404..2546    -  misc_feature   bom: basis of mobility region from pBR322
   2648..2839    -  CDS            rop: Rop protein, which maintains plasmids at low copy number; rop
   2856..3236    +  CDS            YPB1_ECOLX: Protein predicted: Swiss-Prot protein existence level 4. From Escherichia coli.
   3348..3366    +  promoter       T7 promoter: promoter for bacteriophage T7 RNA polymerase
   3398..3420    +  RBS            RBS: efficient ribosome binding site from bacteriophage T7 gene 10 (Olins and Rangwala, 1989)
   3500..3961    +  CDS            purE (fragment): PURE_ECOLI - Experimental evidence at protein level: Swiss-Prot protein existence level 1. Catalyzes the conversion of N5-carboxyaminoimidazole ribonucleotide (N5-CAIR) to 4-carboxy-5-aminoimidazole ribonucleotide (CAIR). From Escherichia coli (strain K12).
   4020..4037    +  CDS            9xHis (fragment): 9xHis affinity tag
   4047..4096    +  CDS            SET1 (fragment): solubility-enhancement tag derived from T7 phage gene 10B
   4104..4151    +  terminator     T7 terminator: transcription terminator for bacteriophage T7 RNA polymerase
>Addgene plasmid #72458 | pJK585 | depositor full sequence | sequence record 133896 | pJK585 sequence 4176 bps
TGGCGAATGGG
[124 nt withheld, positions 12-135]
C
[91 nt withheld, positions 137-227]
A
[49 nt withheld, positions 229-277]
CCTTTGACGTTGGAGTCCACGTTCTTT
[37 nt withheld, positions 305-341]
ACCCTATCTCGGTCTATTCTTTTGATTTATAAGGGATTTTGCCGATTTCGGCCTATTGGTTAAAAAATGA
GCTGATTTAACAAAAATTTAACGCGAATTTTAACAAAATATTAACGTTTACAATTTCAGGTGGCACTTTT
CGGGGAAATGTGCGCGGAACCCCTATTTGTTTATTTTTCTAAATACATTCAAATATGTATCCGCTCATGA
GACAATAACCCTGATAAATGCTTCAATAATATTGAAAAAGGAAGAGTATGAGTATTCAACATTTCCGTGT
CGCCCTTATTCCCTTTTTTGCGGCATTTTGCCTTCCTGTTTTTGCTCACCCAGAAACGCTGGTGAAAGTA
AAAGATGCTGAAGATCAGTTGGGTGCACGAGTGGGTTACATCGAACTGGATCTCAACAGCGGTAAGATCC
TTGAGAGTTTTCGCCCCGAAGAACGTTTTCCAATGATGAGCACTTTTAAAGTTCTGCTATGTGGCGCGGT
ATTATCCCGTATTGACGCCGGGCAAGAGCAACTCGGTCGCCGCATACACTATTCTCAGAATGACTTGGTT
GAGTACTCACCAGTCACAGAAAAGCATCTTACGGATGGCATGACAGTAAGAGAATTATGCAGTGCTGCCA
TAACCATGAGTGATAACACTGCGGCCAACTTACTTCTGACAACGATCGGAGGACCGAAGGAGCTAACCGC
TTTTTTGCACAACATGGGGGATCATGTAACTCGCCTTGATCGTTGGGAACCGGAGCTGAATGAAGCCATA
CCAAACGACGAGCGTGACACCACGATGCCTGCAGCAATGGCAACAACGTTGCGCAAACTATTAACTGGCG
AACTACTTACTCTAGCTTCCCGGCAACAATTAATAGACTGGATGGAGGCGGATAAAGTTGCAGGACCACT
TCTGCGCTCGGCCCTTCCGGCTGGCTGGTTTATTGCTGATAAATCTGGAGCCGGTGAGCGTGGGTCTCGC
GGTATCATTGCAGCACTGGGGCCAGATGGTAAGCCCTCCCGTATCGTAGTTATCTACACGACGGGGAGTC
AGGCAACTATGGATGAACGAAATAGACAGATCGCTGAGATAGGTGCCTCACTGATTAAGCATTGGTAACT
GTCAGACCAAGTTTACTCATATATACTTTAGATTGATTTAAAACTTCATTTTTAATTTAAAAGGATCTAG
GTGAAGATCCTTTTTGATAATCTCATGACCAAAATCCCTTAACGTGAGTTTTCGTTCCACTGAGCGTCAG
ACCCCGTAGAAAAGATCAAAGGATCTTCTTGAGATCCTTTTTTTCTGCGCGTAATCTGCTGCTTGCAAAC
AAAAAAACCACCGCTACCAGCGGTGGTTTGTTTGCCGGATCAAGAGCTACCAACTCTTTTTCCGAAGGTA
ACTGGCTTCAGCAGAGCGCAGATACCAAATACTGTCCTTCTAGTGTAGCCGTAGTTAGGCCACCACTTCA
AGAACTCTGTAGCACCGCCTACATACCTCGCTCTGCTAATCCTGTTACCAGTGGCTGCTGCCAGTGGCGA
TAAGTCGTGTCTTACCGGGTTGGACTCAAGACGATAGTTACCGGATAAGGCGCAGCGGTCGGGCTGAACG
GGGGGTTCGTGCACACAGCCCAGCTTGGAGCGAACGACCTACACCGAACTGAGATACCTACAGCGTGAGC
TATGAGAAAGCGCCACGCTTCCCGAAGGGAGAAAGGCGGACAGGTATCCGGTAAGCGGCAGGGTCGGAAC
AGGAGAGCGCACGAGGGAGCTTCCAGGGGGAAACGCCTGGTATCTTTATAGTCCTGTCGGGTTTCGCCAC
CTCTGACTTGAGCGTCGATTTTTGTGATGCTCGTCAGGGGGGCGGAGCCTATGGAAAAACGCCAGCAACG
CGGCCTTTTTACGGTTCCTGGCCTTTTGCTGGCCTTTTGCTCACATGTTCTTTCCTGCGTTATCCCCTGA
TTCTGTGGATAACCGTATTACCGCCTTTGAGTGAGCTGATACCGCTCGCCGCAGCCGAACGACCGAGCGC
AGCGAGTCAGTGAGCGAGGAAGCGGAAGAGCGCCTGATGCGGTATTTTCTCCTTACGCATCTGTGCGGTA
TTTCACACCGCATATATGGTGCACTCTCAGTACAATCTGCTCTGATGCCGCATAGTTAAGCCAGTATACA
CTCCGCTATCGCTACGTGACTGGGTCATGGCTGCGCCCCGACACCCGCCAACACCCGCTGACGCGCCCTG
ACGGGCTTGTCTGCTCCCGGCATCCGCTTACAGACAAGCTGTGACCGTCTCCGGGAGCTGCATGTGTCAG
AGGTTTTCACCGTCATCACCGAAACGCGCGAGGCAGCTGCGGTAAAGCTCATCAGCGTGGTCGTGAAGCG
ATTCACAGATGTCTGCCTGTTCATCCGCGTCCAGCTCGTTGAGTTTCTCCAGAAGCGTTAATGTCTGGCT
TCTGATAAAGCGGGCCATGTTAAGGGCGGTTTTTTCCTGTTTGGTCACTGATGCCTCCGTGTAAGGGGGA
TTTCTGTTCATGGGGGTAATGATACCGATGAAACGAGAGAGGATGCTCACGATACGGGTTACTGATGATG
AACATGCCCGGTTACTGGAACGTTGTGAGGGTAAACAACTGGCGGTATGGATGCGGCGGGACCAGAGAAA
AATCACTCAGGGTCAATGCCAGCGCTTCGTTAATACAGATGTAGGTGTTCCACAGGGTAGCCAGCAGCAT
CCTGCGATGCAGATCCGGAACATAATGGTGCAGGGCGCTGACTTCCGCGTTTCCAGACTTTACGAAACAC
GGAAACCGAAGACCATTCATGTTGTTGCTCAGGTCGCAGACGTTTTGCAGCAGCAGTCGCTTCACGTTCG
CTCGCGTATCGGTGATTCATTCTGCTAACCAGTAAGGCAACCCCGCCAGCCTAGCCGGGTCCTCAACGAC
AGGAGCACGATCATGCGCACCCGTGGCCAGGACCCAACGCTGCCCGAGATCTCGATCCCGCGAAATTAAT
ACGACTCACTATAGGGAGACCACAACGGTTTCCCTCTAGAAATAATTTTGTTTAACTTTAAGAAGGAGAT
ATACATATGATGAGCGAAACCGCCCCCCTGCCCTCTGCTTCCAGTGCTTTAGAAGATAAAGCAGCCTCTG
CCCCCGTTGTGGGCATTATCATGGGCAGCCAGTCAGACTTCGAAACCATGCGCCATGCAGACGCATTGCT
GACAGAGCTGGAAATTCCGCATGAAACCCTCATTGTTTGCGCACATCGTACGCCAGACCGGTTGGCGGAT
TATGCGCGTACGGCAGCCGAACGCGGCCTGAATGTGATTATTGCTGGGGCCGGTGGAGCTGCACATCTGC
CGGGTATGTGTGCGGCATGGACACGCCTGCCCGTGCTGGGTGTTCCAGTAGAATCTCGCGCTCTTAAAGG
CATGGACAGCCTGCTTTCCATTGTGCAGATGCCCGGCGGCGTGCCTGTGGGCACTTTGGCTATTGGGGCA
TCCGGCGCCAAAAATGCCGCCTTGCTGGCCGCCTCCATTCTTGCACTGTATAACCCGGCCCTTGCCGCAC
GCCTTGAAACATTTCGCGCATTGCAGACGGCCTCTGTCCCCAACTCTCCCATTACCGAAGATAAATGAGA
ATTCGAGCTCCGTCGACAAGCTTGCGGCCGCACTCGAGCACCACCACCACCACCACTGAGATCCGGCTGC
TAACAAAGCCCGAAAGGAAGCTGAGTTGGCTGCTGCCACCGCTGAGCAATAACTAGCATAACCCCTTGGG
GCCTCTAAACGGGTCTTGAGGGGTTTTTTGCTGAAAGGAGGAACTATATCCGGAT
