>Addgene plasmid #72458 | pJK585 | addgene partial sequence | sequence record 136177 | T7 5'-TAATACGACTCACTATAGGG-3'
TTTGTTTAACTTTAAGAAGGAGATATACATATGATGAGCGAAACCGCCCCCCTGCCCTCTGCTTCCAGTG
CTTTAGAAGATAAAGCAGCCTCTGCCCCCGTTGTGGGCATTATCATGGGCAGCCAGTCAGACTTCGAAAC
CATGCGCCATGCAGACGCATTGCTGACAGAGCTGGAAATTCCGCATGAAACCCTCATTGTTTGCGCACAT
CGTACGCCAGACCGGTTGGCGGATTATGCGCGTACGGCAGCCGAACGCGGCCTGAATGTGATTATTGCTG
GGGCCGGTGGAGCTGCACATCTGCCGGGTATGTGTGCGGCATGGACACGCCTGCCCGTGCTGGGTGTTCC
AGTAGAATCTCGCGCTCTTAAAGGCATGGACAGCCTGCTTTCCATTGTGCAGATGCCCGGCGGCGTGCCT
GTGGGCACTTTGGCTATTGGGGCATCCGGCGCCAAAAATGCCGCCTTGCTGGCCGCCTCCATTCTTGCAC
TGTATAACCCGGCCCTTGCCGCACGCCTTGAAACATTTCGCGCATTGCAGACGGCCTCTGTCCCCAACTC
TCCCATTACCGAAGATAAATGAGAATTCGAGCTCCGTCGACAAGCTTGCGGCCGCACTCGAGCACCACCA
CCACCACCACTGAGATCCGGCTGCTAACAAAGCCCGAAAGGAAGCTGAGTTGGCTGCTGCCACCGCTGAG
CAATAACTAGCATAACCCCTTGGGGCCTCTAAACGGGTCTTGAGGGGTTTTTTGCTGAAAGGAGGAACTA
TATCCGGATTGGCGAATGGG
[124 nt withheld, positions 791-914]
C
[91 nt withheld, positions 916-1006]
A
[45 nt withheld, positions 1008-1052]
