>Addgene plasmid #72458 | pJK585 | addgene partial sequence | sequence record 136178 | T7term 5'-GCTAGTTATTGCTCAGCGG-3'
TTTGTTAGCAGCCGGATCTCAGTGGTGGTGGTGGTGGTGCTCGAGTGCGGCCGCAAGCTTGTCGACGGAG
CTCGAATTCTCATTTATCTTCGGTAATGGGAGAGTTGGGGACAGAGGCCGTCTGCAATGCGCGAAATGTT
TCAAGGCGTGCGGCAAGGGCCGGGTTATACAGTGCAAGAATGGAGGCGGCCAGCAAGGCGGCATTTTTGG
CGCCGGATGCCCCAATAGCCAAAGTGCCCACAGGCACGCCGCCGGGCATCTGCACAATGGAAAGCAGGCT
GTCCATGCCTTTAAGAGCGCGAGATTCTACTGGAACACCCAGCACGGGCAGGCGTGTCCATGCCGCACAC
ATACCCGGCAGATGTGCAGCTCCACCGGCCCCAGCAATAATCACATTCAGGCCGCGTTCGGCTGCCGTAC
GCGCATAATCCGCCAACCGGTCTGGCGTACGATGTGCGCAAACAATGAGGGTTTCATGCGGAATTTCCAG
CTCTGTCAGCAATGCGTCTGCATGGCGCATGGTTTCGAAGTCTGACTGGCTGCCCATGATAATGCCCACA
ACGGGGGCAGAGGCTGCTTTATCTTCTAAAGCACTGGAAGCAGAGGGCAGGGGGGCGGTTTCGCTCATCA
TATGTATATCTCCTTCTTAAAGTTAAACAAAATTATTTCTAGAGGGAAACCGTTGTGGTCTCCCTATAGT
GAGTCGTATTAATTTCGCGGGATCGAGATCTCGGGCAGCGTTGGGTCCTGGCCACGGGTGCGCATGATCG
TGCTCCTGTCGTTGAGGACCCGGCTAGGCTGGCGGGGTTGCCTTACTGGTTAGCAGAATGAATCACCGAT
ACGCGAGCGAACGTGAAGCGACTGCTGCTGCAAAACGTCTGCGACCTGAGCAACAACATGAATGGTCTTC
GGTTTCCGTGTTTCGTAAAGTCTGGAAACGCGGAAGTCAGCGCCCTGCACCATTATGTTCCGGATCTGCA
TCGCAGGATGCTGCTGGCTACCCTGTGGAACACCTACATCTGTATTAACGAAGCGCTGGCATTGACCCTG
A
